>Addgene plasmid #82328 | pRS314-U6-G96C/A97C/U100C/U101C | addgene full sequence | sequence record 166125 | Addgene assembled full plasmid sequence
GACGAAAGGGCCTCGTGATACGCCTATTTTTATAGGTTAATGTCATGATAATAATGGTTTCTTAGACGGA
TCGCTTGCCTGTAACTTACACGCGCCTCGTATCTTTTAATGATGGAATAATTTGGGAATTTACTCTGTGT
TTATTTATTTTTATGTTTTGTATTTGGATTTTAGAAAGTAAATAAAGAAGGTAGAAGAGTTACGGAATGA
AGAAAAAAAAATAAACAAAGGTTTAAAAAATTTCAACAAAAAGCGTACTTTACATATATATTTATTAGAC
AAGAAAAGCAGATTAAATAGATATACATTCGATTAACGATAAGTAAAATGTAAAATCACAGGATTTTCGT
GTGTGGTCTTCTACACAGACAAGATGAAACAATTCGGCATTAATACCTGAGAGCAGGAAGAGCAAGATAA
AAGGTAGTATTTGTTGGCGATCCCCCTAGAGTCTTTTACATCTTCGGAAAACAAAAACTATTTTTTCTTT
AATTTCTTTTTTTACTTTCTATTTTTAATTTATATATTTATATTAAAAAATTTAAATTATAATTATTTTT
ATAGCACGTGATGAAAAGGACCCAGGTGGCACTTTTCGGGGAAATGTGCGCGGAACCCCTATTTGTTTAT
TTTTCTAAATACATTCAAATATGTATCCGCTCATGAGACAATAACCCTGATAAATGCTTCAATAATATTG
AAAAAGGAAGAGTATGAGTATTCAACATTTCCGTGTCGCCCTTATTCCCTTTTTTGCGGCATTTTGCCTT
CCTGTTTTTGCTCACCCAGAAACGCTGGTGAAAGTAAAAGATGCTGAAGATCAGTTGGGTGCACGAGTGG
GTTACATCGAACTGGATCTCAACAGCGGTAAGATCCTTGAGAGTTTTCGCCCCGAAGAACGTTTTCCAAT
GATGAGCACTTTTAAAGTTCTGCTATGTGGCGCGGTATTATCCCGTATTGACGCCGGGCAAGAGCAACTC
GGTCGCCGCATACACTATTCTCAGAATGACTTGGTTGAGTACTCACCAGTCACAGAAAAGCATCTTACGG
ATGGCATGACAGTAAGAGAATTATGCAGTGCTGCCATAACCATGAGTGATAACACTGCGGCCAACTTACT
TCTGACAACGATCGGAGGACCGAAGGAGCTAACCGCTTTTTTTCACAACATGGGGGATCATGTAACTCGC
CTTGATCGTTGGGAACCGGAGCTGAATGAAGCCATACCAAACGACGAGCGTGACACCACGATGCCTGTAG
CAATGGCAACAACGTTGCGCAAACTATTAACTGGCGAACTACTTACTCTAGCTTCCCGGCAACAATTAAT
AGACTGGATGGAGGCGGATAAAGTTGCAGGACCACTTCTGCGCTCGGCCCTTCCGGCTGGCTGGTTTATT
GCTGATAAATCTGGAGCCGGTGAGCGTGGGTCTCGCGGTATCATTGCAGCACTGGGGCCAGATGGTAAGC
CCTCCCGTATCGTAGTTATCTACACGACGGGCAGTCAGGCAACTATGGATGAACGAAATAGACAGATCGC
TGAGATAGGTGCCTCACTGATTAAGCATTGGTAACTGTCAGACCAAGTTTACTCATATATACTTTAGATT
GATTTAAAACTTCATTTTTAATTTAAAAGGATCTAGGTGAAGATCCTTTTTGATAATCTCATGACCAAAA
TCCCTTAACGTGAGTTTTCGTTCCACTGAGCGTCAGACCCCGTAGAAAAGATCAAAGGATCTTCTTGAGA
TCCTTTTTTTCTGCGCGTAATCTGCTGCTTGCAAACAAAAAAACCACCGCTACCAGCGGTGGTTTGTTTG
CCGGATCAAGAGCTACCAACTCTTTTTCCGAAGGTAACTGGCTTCAGCAGAGCGCAGATACCAAATACTG
TCCTTCTAGTGTAGCCGTAGTTAGGCCACCACTTCAAGAACTCTGTAGCACCGCCTACATACCTCGCTCT
GCTAATCCTGTTACCAGTGGCTGCTGCCAGTGGCGATAAGTCGTGTCTTACCGGGTTGGACTCAAGACGA
TAGTTACCGGATAAGGCGCAGCGGTCGGGCTGAACGGGGGGTTCGTGCACACAGCCCAGCTTGGAGCGAA
CGACCTACACCGAACTGAGATACCTACAGCGTGAGCATTGAGAAAGCGCCACGCTTCCCGAAGGGAGAAA
GGCGGACAGGTATCCGGTAAGCGGCAGGGTCGGAACAGGAGAGCGCACGAGGGAGCTTCCAGGGGGGAAC
GCCTGGTATCTTTATAGTCCTGTCGGGTTTCGCCACCTCTGACTTGAGCGTCGATTTTTGTGATGCTCGT
CAGGGGGGCCGAGCCTATGGAAAAACGCCAGCAACGCGGCCTTTTTACGGTTCCTGGCCTTTTGCTGGCC
TTTTGCTCACATGTTCTTTCCTGCGTTATCCCCTGATTCTGTGGATAACCGTATTACCGCCTTTGAGTGA
GCTGATACCGCTCGCCGCAGCCGAACGACCGAGCGCAGCGAGTCAGTGAGCGAGGAAGCGGAAGAGCGCC
CAATACGCAAACCGCCTCTCCCCGCGCGTTGGCCGATTCATTAATGCAGCTGGCACGACAGGTTTCCCGA
CTGGAAAGCGGGCAGTGAGCGCAACGCAATTAATGTGAGTTAGCTCACTCATTAGGCACCCCAGGCTTTA
CACTTTATGCTTCCGGCTCGTATGTTGTGTGGAATTGTGAGCGGATAACAATTTCACACAGGAAACAGCT
ATGACCATGATTACGCCAAGCTCGAAATTAACCCTCACTAAAGGGAACAAAAGCTGGTACCGGGCCCCCC
CTCGAGGTCGACGGTATCGATAAGCTTGATATCGAATTCTTCGGCTACTATAAATAAATGTTTTTTTCGC
AACTATGTGTTCGCGAAGTAACCCTTCGTGGACATTTGGTCAATTTGAAACAATACAGAGATGATCAGCA
GTTCCCCTGCATAAGGATGAACCGTTTTACAAACCGACCTATTTCGTTTTTTTTTATCATCGAGTGAAGT
ATCGTGACTTGTACATTTGAAGATACCCAGCGTACAGCAGTGTATCTTTATCTTCCTGTATGATATAGAT
AACTAACATCTCGAATAGAAAATTGTCTCGCGTTCGAACCTAAGCCTTTGCTATCGGATCCACTAGTTCT
AGAGCGGCCGCCACCGCGGTGGAGCTCCAATTCGCCCTATAGTGAGTCGTATTACAATTCACTGGCCGTC
GTTTTACAACGTCGTGACTGGGAAAACCCTGGCGTTACCCAACTTAATCGCCTTGCAGCACATCCCCCTT
TCGCCAGCTGGCGTAATAGCGAAGAGGCCCGCACCGATCGCCCTTCCCAACAGTTGCGCAGCCTGAATGG
CGAATGG
[124 nt withheld, positions 3368-3491]
C
[91 nt withheld, positions 3493-3583]
A
[49 nt withheld, positions 3585-3633]
CCTTTGACGTTGGAGTCCACGTTCTTT
[37 nt withheld, positions 3661-3697]
ACCCTATCTCGGTCTATTCTTTTGATTTATAAGGGATTTTGCCGATTTCGGCCTATTGGTTAAAAAATGA
GCTGATTTAACAAAAATTTAACGCGAATTTTAACAAAATATTAACGTTTACAATTTCCTGATGCGGTATT
TTCTCCTTACGCATCTGTGCGGTATTTCACACCGCAGGCAAGTGCACAAACAATACTTAAATAAATACTA
CTCAGTAATAACCTATTTCTTAGCATTTTTGACGAAATTTGCTATTTTGTTAGAGTCTTTTACACCATTT
GTCTCCACACCTCCGCTTACATCAACACCAATAACGCCATTTAATCTAAGCGCATCACCAACATTTTCTG
GCGTCAGTCCACCAGCTAACATAAAATGTAAGCTTTCGGGGCTCTCTTGCCTTCCAACCCAGTCAGAAAT
CGAGTTCCAATCCAAAAGTTCACCTGTCCCACCTGCTTCTGAATCAAACAAGGGAATAAACGAATGAGGT
TTCTGTGAAGCTGCACTGAGTAGTATGTTGCAGTCTTTTGGAAATACGAGTCTTTTAATAACTGGCAAAC
CGAGGAACTCTTGGTATTCTTGCCACGACTCATCTCCATGCAGTTGGACGATATCAATGCCGTAATCATT
GACCAGAGCCAAAACATCCTCCTTAGGTTGATTACGAAACACGCCAACCAAGTATTTCGGAGTGCCTGAA
CTATTTTTATATGCTTTTACAAGACTTGAAATTTTCCTTGCAATAACCGGGTCAATTGTTCTCTTTCTAT
TGGGCACACATATAATACCCAGCAAGTCAGCATCGGAATCTAGAGCACATTCTGCGGCCTCTGTGCTCTG
CAAGCCGCAAACTTTCACCAATGGACCAGAACTACCTGTGAAATTAATAACAGACATACTCCAAGCTGCC
TTTGTGTGCTTAATCACGTATACTCACGTGCTCAATAGTCACCAATGCCCTCCCTCTTGGCCCTCTCCTT
TTCTTTTTTCGACCGAATTAATTCTTAATCGGCAAAAAAAGAAAAGCTCCGGATCAAGATTGTACGTAAG
GTGACAAGCTATTTTTCAATAAAGAATATCTTCCACTACTGCCATCTGGCGTCATAACTGCAAAGTACAC
ATATATTACGATGCTGTTCTATTAAATGCTTCCTATATTATATATATAGTAATGTCGTGATCTATGGTGC
ACTCTCAGTACAATCTGCTCTGATGCCGCATAGTTAAGCCAGCCCCGACACCCGCCAACACCCGCTGACG
CGCCCTGACGGGCTTGTCTGCTCCCGGCATCCGCTTACAGACAAGCTGTGACCGTCTCCGGGAGCTGCAT
GTGTCAGAGGTTTTCACCGTCATCACCGAAACGCGCGA
Features (pLannotate 1.2.2; 20 found; start..end, strand, type, name):
     69..572     -  misc_feature   CEN/ARS: S. cerevisiae CEN6 centromere fused to an autonomously replicating sequence
    609..713     +  promoter       AmpR promoter: bla
    714..1574    +  CDS            AmpR: β-lactamase; bla; confers resistance to ampicillin, carbenicillin, and related antibiotics
   1745..2333    +  rep_origin     ori: high-copy-number ColE1/pMB1/pBR322/pUC origin of replication
   2516..2608    +  CDS            lacI (fragment): lac repressor; lacI; The lac repressor binds to the lac operator to inhibit transcription in E. coli. This inhibition can be relieved by adding lactose or isopropyl-β-D-thiogalactopyranoside (IPTG).
   2621..2642    +  protein_bind   CAP binding site: CAP binding activates transcription in the presence of cAMP. E. coli catabolite activator protein
   2657..2687    +  promoter       lac promoter: promoter for the E. coli lac operon
   2695..2711    +  protein_bind   lac operator: The lac repressor binds to the lac operator to inhibit transcription in E. coli. This inhibition can be relieved by adding lactose or isopropyl-β-D-thiogalactopyranoside (IPTG). lac repressor encoded by lacI
   2756..2774    +  promoter       T3 promoter: promoter for bacteriophage T3 RNA polymerase
   2786..2839    -  misc_feature   MCS (fragment): pBluescript multiple cloning site
   2878..2990    +  ncRNA          U6: Accession: RF00026 - U6 spliceosomal RNA
   3136..3177    -  misc_feature   MCS (fragment): pBluescript multiple cloning site
   3186..3204    -  promoter       T7 promoter: promoter for bacteriophage T7 RNA polymerase
   3207..3364    +  CDS            lacZα (fragment): LacZα fragment of β-galactosidase; lacZ fragment
   3368..3823    +  rep_origin     f1 ori (sequence partly withheld): f1 bacteriophage origin of replication; arrow indicates direction of (+) strand synthesis
   3824..3873    -  misc_feature   bom (fragment): basis of mobility region from pBR322
   3920..4594    -  CDS            TRP1: phosphoribosylanthranilate isomerase, required for tryptophan biosynthesis; S. cerevisiae TRP1; yeast auxotrophic marker
   4595..4742    -  promoter       TRP1 promoter: S. cerevisiae TRP1
   4880..4929    -  misc_feature   bom (fragment): basis of mobility region from pBR322
   5031..1       -  CDS            rop (fragment) (across the origin): Rop protein, which maintains plasmids at low copy number; rop
