[The description below was written by a language model from this plasmid's Addgene catalogue record and pLannotate feature annotations shown in this document.]
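Description:
pRS314-U6-G96C/A97C/U100C/U101C is a yeast–E. coli shuttle plasmid built on the pRS314 backbone and used to supply a mutant allele of the Saccharomyces cerevisiae U6 spliceosomal snRNA gene (SNR6) in yeast. The CEN6 centromere fused to an autonomously replicating sequence lets it be maintained as a stable, low-copy episome in yeast. The TRP1 gene, under its own promoter, provides selection in tryptophan auxotrophs. In bacteria the plasmid replicates from a high-copy ColE1/pUC-type origin and is selected through the β-lactamase ampicillin-resistance gene. An f1 phage origin is also present, as are small annotated fragments of lacI, rop and bom.

The insert, listed as about 300 bp, was cloned between EcoRI and BamHI sites that both remain intact. It interrupts the pBluescript-type polylinker within the lacZα region, so it is flanked by the T3 and T7 promoters and by M13 sequencing primer sites. The feature table identifies a U6 ncRNA of roughly 110 nt inside the insert. No yeast promoter is annotated, so expression presumably depends on the genomic sequence carried around the U6 coding region, although the record does not say this.

The plasmid name and purpose field describe four substitutions in the U6 telestem (G96C, A97C, U100C, U101C). The mutation field additionally lists A34G and A35G, a discrepancy that should be checked against the sequence. The assembled sequence (5,065 nt) is also somewhat longer than the catalogued total of about 4,800 bp. The construct is intended for in vivo studies of U6 telestem function, and the associated work concerns unwinding of the yeast U4/U6 RNA duplex.
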