Addgene plasmid #82328: pRS314-U6-G96C/A97C/U100C/U101C
Purpose: U6 telestem mutant (G96C/A97C/U100C/U101C) for in vivo studies
Depositing lab: Aaron Hoskins. Depositing organization: University of Wisconsin, Madison. Publication: A multi-step model for facilitated unwinding of the yeast U4/U6 RNA duplex. Rodgers ML, Didychuk AL, Butcher SE, Brow DA, Hoskins AA. Nucleic Acids Res. 2016 Dec 15;44(22):10912-10928. doi: 10.1093/nar/gkw686. Epub 2016 Aug 2. PubMed 27484481.
Backbone
  Vector backbone: pRS314
  Backbone size w/o insert (bp): 4500
  Total vector size (bp): 4800
  Vector type: Yeast Expression
  Selectable markers: TRP1
Growth in bacteria
  Bacterial resistance: Ampicillin, 100 μg/mL
  Growth temperature: 37°C
  Growth strain: DH5alpha
  Copy number: Unknown
Gene/Insert
  Gene/Insert name: U6 RNA with G96C/A97C/U100C/U101C mutation
  Species: S. cerevisiae (budding yeast)
  Insert size (bp): 300
  Mutation: U6 telestem mutant (A34G/A35G/G96C/A97C/U100C/U101C)
  GenBank ID: NR_132206.1
  Entrez Gene: snR6 (a.k.a. snR6)
  Cloning method: Restriction Enzyme; 5′ cloning site EcoRI (not destroyed); 3′ cloning site BamHI (not destroyed)
  Sequencing primers: 5′ M13 forward; 3′ M13 reverse
Resource information
  A portion of this plasmid was derived from a plasmid made by: Burke, Butcher, and Brow. RNA. (2015)
Terms and licenses: Academic/Nonprofit Terms; Industry Terms: Not Available to Industry
How to cite: pRS314-U6-G96C/A97C/U100C/U101C was a gift from Aaron Hoskins (Addgene plasmid # 82328 ; http://n2t.net/addgene:82328 ; RRID:Addgene_82328)
