>Addgene plasmid #82328 | pRS314-U6-G96C/A97C/U100C/U101C | depositor partial sequence | sequence record 155723 | pRS314-U6-G96C/A97C/U100C/U101C sequence 695 bps
AGCCGAACGACCGAGCGCAGCGAGTCAGTGAGCGAGGAAGCGGAAGAGCGCCCAATACGCAAACCGCCTC
TCCCCGCGCGTTGGCCGATTCATTAATGCAGCTGGCACGACAGGTTTCCCGACTGGAAAGCGGGCAGTGA
GCGCAACGCAATTAATGTGAGTTAGCTCACTCATTAGGCACCCCAGGCTTTACACTTTATGCTTCCGGCT
CGTATGTTGTGTGGAATTGTGAGCGGATAACAATTTCACACAGGAAACAGCTATGACCATGATTACGCCA
AGCTCGAAATTAACCCTCACTAAAGGGAACAAAAGCTGGTACCGGGCCCCCCCTCGAGGTCGACGGTATC
GATAAGCTTGATATCGAATTCTTCGGCTACTATAAATAAATGTTTTTTTCGCAACTATGTGTTCGCGAAG
TAACCCTTCGTGGACATTTGGTCAATTTGAAACAATACAGAGATGATCAGCAGTTCCCCTGCATAAGGAT
GAACCGTTTTACAAACCGACCTATTTCGTTTTTTTTTATCATCGAGTGAAGTATCGTGACTTGTACATTT
GAAGATACCCAGCGTACAGCAGTGTATCTTTATCTTCCTGTATGATATAGATAACTAACATCTCGAATAG
AAAATTGTCTCGCGTTCGAACCTAAGCCTTTGCTATCGGATCCACTAGTTCTAGAGCGGCCGCCA
