>Addgene plasmid #82328 | pRS314-U6-G96C/A97C/U100C/U101C | addgene partial sequence | sequence record 166123 | pUC-4 5'-CAGTGAGCGAGGAAGCGGAAGAGCGCCCAA-3'
GCAAACCGCCTCTCCCCGCGCGTTGGCCGATTCATTAATGCAGCTGGCACGACAGGTTTCCCGACTGGAA
AGCGGGCAGTGAGCGCAACGCAATTAATGTGAGTTAGCTCACTCATTAGGCACCCCAGGCTTTACACTTT
ATGCTTCCGGCTCGTATGTTGTGTGGAATTGTGAGCGGATAACAATTTCACACAGGAAACAGCTATGACC
ATGATTACGCCAAGCTCGAAATTAACCCTCACTAAAGGGAACAAAAGCTGGTACCGGGCCCCCCCTCGAG
GTCGACGGTATCGATAAGCTTGATATCGAATTCTTCGGCTACTATAAATAAATGTTTTTTTCGCAACTAT
GTGTTCGCGAAGTAACCCTTCGTGGACATTTGGTCAATTTGAAACAATACAGAGATGATCAGCAGTTCCC
CTGCATAAGGATGAACCGTTTTACAAACCGACCTATTTCGTTTTTTTTTATCATCGAGTGAAGTATCGTG
ACTTGTACATTTGAAGATACCCAGCGTACAGCAGTGTATCTTTATCTTCCTGTATGATATAGATAACTAA
CATCTCGAATAGAAAATTGTCTCGCGTTCGAACCTAAGCCTTTGCTATCGGATCCACTAGTTCTAGAGCG
GCCGCCACCGCGGTGGAGCTCCAATTCGCCCTATAGTGAGTCGTATTACAATTCACTGGCCGTCGTTTTA
CAACGTCGTGACTGGGAAAACCCTGGCGTTACCCAACTTAATCGCCTTGCAGCACATCCCCCTTTCGCCA
GCTGGCGTAATAGCGAAGAGGCCCGCACCGATCGCCCTTCCCAACAGTTGCGCAGCCTGAATGGCGAATG
G
[124 nt withheld, positions 842-965]
C
[91 nt withheld, positions 967-1057]
AGGGTGATGGTTCACGTA
