>Addgene plasmid #82328 | pRS314-U6-G96C/A97C/U100C/U101C | addgene partial sequence | sequence record 166124 | TRP1-R 5'-cagcatcggaatctagagca-3'
GTGCTCTGCAAGCCGCAAACTTTCACCAATGGACCAGAACTACCTGTGAAATTAATAACAGACATACTCC
AAGCTGCCTTTGTGTGCTTAATCACGTATACTCACGTGCTCAATAGTCACCAATGCCCTCCCTCTTGGCC
CTCTCCTTTTCTTTTTTCGACCGAATTAATTCTTAATCGGCAAAAAAAGAAAAGCTCCGGATCAAGATTG
TACGTAAGGTGACAAGCTATTTTTCAATAAAGAATATCTTCCACTACTGCCATCTGGCGTCATAACTGCA
AAGTACACATATATTACGATGCTGTTCTATTAAATGCTTCCTATATTATATATATAGTAATGTCGTGATC
TATGGTGCACTCTCAGTACAATCTGCTCTGATGCCGCATAGTTAAGCCAGCCCCGACACCCGCCAACACC
CGCTGACGCGCCCTGACGGGCTTGTCTGCTCCCGGCATCCGCTTACAGACAAGCTGTGACCGTCTCCGGG
AGCTGCATGTGTCAGAGGTTTTCACCGTCATCACCGAAACGCGCGAGACGAAAGGGCCTCGTGATACGCC
TATTTTTATAGGTTAATGTCATGATAATAATGGTTTCTTAGACGGATCGCTTGCCTGTAACTTACACGCG
CCTCGTATCTTTTAATGATGGAATAATTTGGGAATTTACTCTGTGTTTATTTATTTTTATGTTTTGTATT
TGGATTTTAGAAAGTAAATAAAGAAGGTAGAAGAGTTACGGAATGAAGAAAAAAAAATAAACAAAGGTTT
AAAAAATTTCAACAAAAAGCGTACTTTACATATATATTTATTAGACAAGAAAAGCAGATTAAATAGATAT
ACATTCGATTAACGATAAGTAAAATGTAAAATCACAGGATTTTCGTGTGTGGTCTTCTACACAGACAAGA
TGAAACAATTCGGCATTAATACCTGAGAGCAGGAAGAGCAAGATAAAAGGTAGTATTTGTTGGCGATCCC
CCTAGAGTCTTTTACATCTTCGGAAAACAAAAACTATTTTT
